>Addgene plasmid #183909 | LV-hGFAP-SOX2-IRES-GFP | addgene full sequence | sequence record 362153 | Addgene NGS Result
GGCTCCATGGGTTCGGTGGTCAAGTCCGAGGCCAGCTCCAGCCCCCCTGTGGTTACCTCTTCCTCCCACT
CCAGGGCGCCCTGCCAGGCCGGGGACCTCCGGGACATGATCAGCATGTATCTCCCCGGCGCCGAGGTGCC
GGAACCCGCCGCCCCCAGCAGACTTCACATGTCCCAGCACTACCAGAGCGGCCCGGTGCCCGGCACGGCC
ATTAACGGCACACTGCCCCTCTCACACATGTGACTCGAGATGCAGAATTCCGNCCCCCCCCCCCTAACGT
TACTGGCCGAAGCCGCTTGGAATAAGGCCGGTGTGCGTTTGTCTATATGTTATTTTCCACCATATTGCCG
TCTTTTGGCAATGTGAGGGCCCGGAAACCTGGCCCTGTCTTCTTGACGAGCATTCCTAGGGGTCTTTCCC
CTCTCGCCAAAGGAATGCAAGGTCTGTTGAATGTCGTGAAGGAAGCAGTTCCTCTGGAAGCTTCTTGAAG
ACAAACAACGTCTGTAGCGACCCTTTGCAGGCAGCGGAACCCCCCACCTGGCGACAGGTGCCTCTGCGGC
CAAAAGCCACGTGTATAAGATACACCTGCAAAGGCGGCACAACCCCAGTGCCACGTTGTGAGTTGGATAG
TTGTGGAAAGAGTCAAATGGCTCTCCTCAAGCGTATTCAACAAGGGGCTGAAGGATGCCCAGAAGGTACC
CCATTGTATGGGATCTGATCTGGGGCCTCGGTGCACATGCTTTACATGTGTTTAGTCGAGGTTAAAAAAC
GTCTAGGCCCCCCGAACCACGGGGACGTGGTTTTCCTTTGAAAAACACGATGATAATACCATGGTGAGCA
AGGGCGAGGAGCTGTTCACCGGGGTGGTGCCCATCCTGGTCGAGCTGGACGGCGACGTAAACGGCCACAA
GTTCAGCGTGTCCGGCGAGGGCGAGGGCGATGCCACCTACGGCAAGCTGACCCTGAAGTTCATCTGCACC
ACCGGCAAGCTGCCCGTGCCCTGGCCCACCCTCGTGACCACCCTGACCTACGGCGTGCAGTGCTTCAGCC
GCTACCCCGACCACATGAAGCAGCACGACTTCTTCAAGTCCGCCATGCCCGAAGGCTACGTCCAGGAGCG
CACCATCTTCTTCAAGGACGACGGCAACTACAAGACCCGCGCCGAGGTGAAGTTCGAGGGCGACACCCTG
GTGAACCGCATCGAGCTGAAGGGCATCGACTTCAAGGAGGACGGCAACATCCTGGGGCACAAGCTGGAGT
ACAACTACAACAGCCACAACGTCTATATCATGGCCGACAAGCAGAAGAACGGCATCAAGGTGAACTTCAA
GATCCGCCACAACATCGAGGACGGCAGCGTGCAGCTCGCCGACCACTACCAGCAGAACACCCCCATCGGC
GACGGCCCCGTGCTGCTGCCCGACAACCACTACCTGAGCACCCAGTCCGCCCTGAGCAAAGACCCCAACG
AGAAGCGCGATCACATGGTCCTGCTGGAGTTCGTGACCGCCGCCGGGATCACTCTCGGCATGGACGAGCT
GTACAAGTAAGTCGAGGGATCAAGCTTATCGATAATCAACCTCTGGATTACAAAATTTGTGAAAGATTGA
CTGGTATTCTTAACTATGTTGCTCCTTTTACGCTATGTGGATACGCTGCTTTAATGCCTTTGTATCATGC
TATTGCTTCCCGTATGGCTTTCATTTTCTCCTCCTTGTATAAATCCTGGTTGCTGTCTCTTTATGAGGAG
TTGTGGCCCGTTGTCAGGCAACGTGGCGTGGTGTGCACTGTGTTTGCTGACGCAACCCCCACTGGTTGGG
GCATTGCCACCACCTGTCAGCTCCTTTCCGGGACTTTCGCTTTCCCCCTCCCTATTGCCACGGCGGAACT
CATCGCCGCCTGCCTTGCCCGCTGCTGGACAGGGGCTCGGCTGTTGGGCACTGACAATTCCGTGGTGTTG
TCGGGGAAGCTGACGTCCTTTCCATGGCTGCTCGCCTGTGTTGCCACCTGGATTCTGCGCGGGACGTCCT
TCTGCTACGTCCCTTCGGCCCTCAATCCAGCGGACCTTCCTTCCCGCGGCCTGCTGCCGGCTCTGCGGCC
TCTTCCGCGTCTTCGCCTTCGCCCTCAGACGAGTCGGATCTCCCTTTGGGCCGCCTCCCCGCATCGATAC
CGTCGAGACCTAGAAAAACATGGAGCAATCACAAGTAGCAATACAGCAGCTACCAATGCTGATTGTGCCT
GGCTAGAAGCACAAGAGGAGGAGGAGGTGGGTTTTCCAGTCACACCTCAGGTACCTTTAAGACCAATGAC
TTACAAGGCAGCTGTAGATCTTAGCCACTTTTTAAAAGAAAAGGGGGGACTGGAAGGGCTAATTCACTCC
CAACGAAGACAAGATATCCTTGATCTGTGGATCTACCACACACAAGGCTACTTCCCTGATTGGCAGAACT
ACACACCAGGGCCAGGGATCAGATATCCACTGACCTTTGGATGGTGCTACAAGCTAGTACCAGTTGAGCA
AGAGAAGGTAGAAGAAGCCAATGAAGGAGAGAACACCCGCTTGTTACACCCTGTGAGCCTGCATGGGATG
GATGACCCGGAGAGAGAAGTATTAGAGTGGAGGTTTGACAGCCGCCTAGCATTTCATCACATGGCCCGAG
AGCTGCATCCGGACTGTACTGGGTCTCTCTGGTTAGACCAGATCTGAGCCTGGGAGCTCTCTGGCTAACT
AGGGAACCCACTGCTTAAGCCTCAATAAAGCTTGCCTTGAGTGCTTCAAGTAGTGTGTGCCCGTCTGTTG
TGTGACTCTGGTAACTAGAGATCCCTCAGACCCTTTTAGTCAGTGTGGAAAATCTCTAGCAGGGCCCGTT
TAAACCCGCTGATCAGCCTCGACTGTGCCTTCTAGTTGCCAGCCATCTGTTGTTTGCCCCTCCCCCGTGC
CTTCCTTGACCCTGGAAGGTGCCACTCCCACTGTCCTTTCCTAATAAAATGAGGAAATTGCATCGCATTG
TCTGAGTAGGTGTCATTCTATTCTGGGGGGTGGGGTGGGGCAGGACAGCAAGGGGGAGGATTGGGAAGAC
AATAGCAGGCATGCTGGGGATGCGGTGGGCTCTATGGCTTCTGAGGCGGAAAGAACCAGCTGGGGCTCTA
GGGGGTATCCCC
[124 nt withheld, positions 3163-3286]
C
[91 nt withheld, positions 3288-3378]
A
[49 nt withheld, positions 3380-3428]
CCTTTGACGTTGGAGTCCACGTTCTTT
[37 nt withheld, positions 3456-3492]
ACCCTATCTCGGTCTATTCTTTTGATTTATAAGGGATTTTGCCGATTTCGGCCTATTGGTTAAAAAATGA
GCTGATTTAACAAAAATTTAACGCGAATTAATTCTGTGGAATGTGTGTCAGTTAGGGTGTGGAAAGTCCC
CAGGCTCCCCAGCAGGCAGAAGTATGCAAAGCATGCATCTCAATTAGTCAGCAACCAGGTGTGGAAAGTC
CCCAGGCTCCCCAGCAGGCAGAAGTATGCAAAGCATGCATCTCAATTAGTCAGCAACCATAGTCCCGCCC
CTAACTCCGCCCATCCCGCCCCTAACTCCGCCCAGTTCCGCCCATTCTCCGCCCCATGGCTGACTAATTT
TTTTTATTTATGCAGAGGCCGAGGCCGCCTCTGCCTCTGAGCTATTCCAGAAGTAGTGAGGAGGCTTTTT
TGGAGGCCTAGGCTTTTGCAAAAAGCTCCCGGGAGCTTGTATATCCATTTTCGGATCTGATCAGCACGTG
TTGACAATTAATCATCGGCATAGTATATCGGCATAGTATAATACGACAAGGTGAGGAACTAAACCATGGC
CAAGTTGACCAGTGCCGTTCCGGTGCTCACCGCGCGCGACGTCGCCGGAGCGGTCGAGTTCTGGACCGAC
CGGCTCGGGTTCTCCCGGGACTTCGTGGAGGACGACTTCGCCGGTGTGGTCCGGGACGACGTGACCCTGT
TCATCAGCGCGGTCCAGGACCAGGTGGTGCCGGACAACACCCTGGCCTGGGTGTGGGTGCGCGGCCTGGA
CGAGCTGTACGCCGAGTGGTCGGAGGTCGTGTCCACGAACTTCCGGGACGCCTCCGGGCCGGCCATGACC
GAGATCGGCGAGCAGCCGTGGGGGCGGGAGTTCGCCCTGCGCGACCCGGCCGGCAACTGCGTGCACTTCG
TGGCCGAGGAGCAGGACTGACACGTGCTACGAGATTTCGATTCCACCGCCGCCTTCTATGAAAGGTTGGG
CTTCGGAATCGTTTTCCGGGACGCCGGCTGGATGATCCTCCAGCGCGGGGATCTCATGCTGGAGTTCTTC
GCCCACCCCAACTTGTTTATTGCAGCTTATAATGGTTACAAATAAAGCAATAGCATCACAAATTTCACAA
ATAAAGCATTTTTTTCACTGCATTCTAGTTGTGGTTTGTCCAAACTCATCAATGTATCTTATCATGTCTG
TATACCGTCGACCTCTAGCTAGAGCTTGGCGTAATCATGGTCATAGCTGTTTCCTGTGTGAAATTGTTAT
CCGCTCACAATTCCACACAACATACGAGCCGGAAGCATAAAGTGTAAAGCCTGGGGTGCCTAATGAGTGA
GCTAACTCACATTAATTGCGTTGCGCTCACTGCCCGCTTTCCAGTCGGGAAACCTGTCGTGCCAGCTGCA
TTAATGAATCGGCCAACGCGCGGGGAGAGGCGGTTTGCGTATTGGGCGCTCTTCCGCTTCCTCGCTCACT
GACTCGCTGCGCTCGGTCGTTCGGCTGCGGCGAGCGGTATCAGCTCACTCAAAGGCGGTAATACGGTTAT
CCACAGAATCAGGGGATAACGCAGGAAAGAACATGTGAGCAAAAGGCCAGCAAAAGGCCAGGAACCGTAA
AAAGGCCGCGTTGCTGGCGTTTTTCCATAGGCTCCGCCCCCCTGACGAGCATCACAAAAATCGACGCTCA
AGTCAGAGGTGGCGAAACCCGACAGGACTATAAAGATACCAGGCGTTTCCCCCTGGAAGCTCCCTCGTGC
GCTCTCCTGTTCCGACCCTGCCGCTTACCGGATACCTGTCCGCCTTTCTCCCTTCGGGAAGCGTGGCGCT
TTCTCATAGCTCACGCTGTAGGTATCTCAGTTCGGTGTAGGTCGTTCGCTCCAAGCTGGGCTGTGTGCAC
GAACCCCCCGTTCAGCCCGACCGCTGCGCCTTATCCGGTAACTATCGTCTTGAGTCCAACCCGGTAAGAC
ACGACTTATCGCCACTGGCAGCAGCCACTGGTAACAGGATTAGCAGAGCGAGGTATGTAGGCGGTGCTAC
AGAGTTCTTGAAGTGGTGGCCTAACTACGGCTACACTAGAAGAACAGTATTTGGTATCTGCGCTCTGCTG
AAGCCAGTTACCTTCGGAAAAAGAGTTGGTAGCTCTTGATCCGGCAAACAAACCACCGCTGGTAGCGGTG
GTTTTTTTGTTTGCAAGCAGCAGATTACGCGCAGAAAAAAAGGATCTCAAGAAGATCCTTTGATCTTTTC
TACGGGGTCTGACGCTCAGTGGAACGAAAACTCACGTTAAGGGATTTTGGTCATGAGATTATCAAAAAGG
ATCTTCACCTAGATCCTTTTAAATTAAAAATGAAGTTTTAAATCAATCTAAAGTATATATGAGTAAACTT
GGTCTGACAGTTACCAATGCTTAATCAGTGAGGCACCTATCTCAGCGATCTGTCTATTTCGTTCATCCAT
AGTTGCCTGACTCCCCGTCGTGTAGATAACTACGATACGGGAGGGCTTACCATCTGGCCCCAGTGCTGCA
ATGATACCGCGAGACCCACGCTCACCGGCTCCAGATTTATCAGCAATAAACCAGCCAGCCGGAAGGGCCG
AGCGCAGAAGTGGTCCTGCAACTTTATCCGCCTCCATCCAGTCTATTAATTGTTGCCGGGAAGCTAGAGT
AAGTAGTTCGCCAGTTAATAGTTTGCGCAACGTTGTTGCCATTGCTACAGGCATCGTGGTGTCACGCTCG
TCGTTTGGTATGGCTTCATTCAGCTCCGGTTCCCAACGATCAAGGCGAGTTACATGATCCCCCATGTTGT
GCAAAAAAGCGGTTAGCTCCTTCGGTCCTCCGATCGTTGTCAGAAGTAAGTTGGCCGCAGTGTTATCACT
CATGGTTATGGCAGCACTGCATAATTCTCTTACTGTCATGCCATCCGTAAGATGCTTTTCTGTGACTGGT
GAGTACTCAACCAAGTCATTCTGAGAATAGTGTATGCGGCGACCGAGTTGCTCTTGCCCGGCGTCAATAC
GGGATAATACCGCGCCACATAGCAGAACTTTAAAAGTGCTCATCATTGGAAAACGTTCTTCGGGGCGAAA
ACTCTCAAGGATCTTACCGCTGTTGAGATCCAGTTCGATGTAACCCACTCGTGCACCCAACTGATCTTCA
GCATCTTTTACTTTCACCAGCGTTTCTGGGTGAGCAAAAACAGGAAGGCAAAATGCCGCAAAAAAGGGAA
TAAGGGCGACACGGAAATGTTGAATACTCATACTCTTCCTTTTTCAATATTATTGAAGCATTTATCAGGG
TTATTGTCTCATGAGCGGATACATATTTGAATGTATTTAGAAAAATAAACAAATAGGGGTTCCGCGCACA
TTTCCCCGAAAAGTGCCACCTGACGTCGACGGATCGGGAGATCTCCCGATCCCCTATGGTGCACTCTCAG
TACAATCTGCTCTGATGCCGCATAGTTAAGCCAGTATCTGCTCCCTGCTTGTGTGTTGGAGGTCGCTGAG
TAGTGCGCGAGCAAAATTTAAGCTACAACAAGGCAAGGCTTGACCGACAATTGCATGAAGAATCTGCTTA
GGGTTAGGCGTTTTGCGCTGCTTCGCGATGTACGGGCCAGATATACGCGTTGACATTGATTATTGACTAG
TTATTAATAGTAATCAATTACGGGGTCATTAGTTCATAGCCCATATATGGAGTTCCGCGTTACATAACTT
ACGGTAAATGGCCCGCCTGGCTGACCGCCCAACGACCCCCGCCCATTGACGTCAATAATGACGTATGTTC
CCATAGTAACGCCAATAGGGACTTTCCATTGACGTCAATGGGTGGAGTATTTACGGTAAACTGCCCACTT
GGCAGTACATCAAGTGTATCATATGCCAAGTACGCCCCCTATTGACGTCAATGACGGTAAATGGCCCGCC
TGGCATTATGCCCAGTACATGACCTTATGGGACTTTCCTACTTGGCAGTACATCTACGTATTAGTCATCG
CTATTACCATGGTGATGCGGTTTTGGCAGTACATCAATGGGCGTGGATAGCGGTTTGACTCACGGGGATT
TCCAAGTCTCCACCCCATTGACGTCAATGGGAGTTTGTTTTGGCACCAAAATCAACGGGACTTTCCAAAA
TGTCGTAACAACTCCGCCCCATTGACGCAAATGGGCGGTAGGCGTGTACGGTGGGAGGTCTATATAAGCA
GCGCGTTTTGCCTGTACTGGGTCTCTCTGGTTAGACCAGATCTGAGCCTGGGAGCTCTCTGGCTAACTAG
GGAACCCACTGCTTAAGCCTCAATAAAGCTTGCCTTGAGTGCTTCAAGTAGTGTGTGCCCGTCTGTTGTG
TGACTCTGGTAACTAGAGATCCCTCAGACCCTTTTAGTCAGTGTGGAAAATCTCTAGCAGTGGCGCCCGA
ACAGGGACTTGAAAGCGAAAGGGAAACCAGAGGAGCTCTCTCGACGCAGGACTCGGCTTGCTGAAGCGCG
CACGGCAAGAGGCGAGGGGCGGCGACTGGTGAGTACGCCAAAAATTTTGACTAGCGGAGGCTAGAAGGAG
AGAGATGGGTGCGAGAGCGTCAGTATTAAGCGGGGGAGAATTAGATCGCGATGGGAAAAAATTCGGTTAA
GGCCAGGGGGAAAGAAAAAATATAAATTAAAACATATAGTATGGGCAAGCAGGGAGCTAGAACGATTCGC
AGTTAATCCTGGCCTGTTAGAAACATCAGAAGGCTGTAGACAAATACTGGGACAGCTACAACCATCCCTT
CAGACAGGATCAGAAGAACTTAGATCATTATATAATACAGTAGCAACCCTCTATTGTGTGCATCAAAGGA
TAGAGATAAAAGACACCAAGGAAGCTTTAGACAAGATAGAGGAAGAGCAAAACAAAAGTAAGACCACCGC
ACAGCAAGCGGCCGCTGATCTTCAGACCTGGAGGAGGAGATATGAGGGACAATTGGAGAAGTGAATTATA
TAAATATAAAGTAGTAAAAATTGAACCATTAGGAGTAGCACCCACCAAGGCAAAGAGAAGAGTGGTGCAG
AGAGAAAAAAGAGCAGTGGGAATAGGAGCTTTGTTCCTTGGGTTCTTGGGAGCAGCAGGAAGCACTATGG
GCGCAGCGTCAATGACGCTGACGGTACAGGCCAGACAATTATTGTCTGGTATAGTGCAGCAGCAGAACAA
TTTGCTGAGGGCTATTGAGGCGCAACAGCATCTGTTGCAACTCACAGTCTGGGGCATCAAGCAGCTCCAG
GCAAGAATCCTGGCTGTGGAAAGATACCTAAAGGATCAACAGCTCCTGGGGATTTGGGGTTGCTCTGGAA
AACTCATTTGCACCACTGCTGTGCCTTGGAATGCTAGTTGGAGTAATAAATCTCTGGAACAGATTTGGAA
TCACACGACCTGGATGGAGTGGGACAGAGAAATTAACAATTACACAAGCTTAATACACTCCTTAATTGAA
GAATCGCAAAACCAGCAAGAAAAGAATGAACAAGAATTATTGGAATTAGATAAATGGGCAAGTTTGTGGA
ATTGGTTTAACATAACAAATTGGCTGTGGTATATAAAATTATTCATAATGATAGTAGGAGGCTTGGTAGG
TTTAAGAATAGTTTTTGCTGTACTTTCTATAGTGAATAGAGTTAGGCAGGGATATTCACCATTATCGTTT
CAGACCCACCTCCCAACCCCGAGGGGACCCGACAGGCCCGAAGGAATAGAAGAAGAAGGTGGAGAGAGAG
ACAGAGACAGATCCATTCGATTAGTGAACGGATCTACAAATGGCAGTATTCATCCACAATTTTAAAAGAA
AAGGGGGGATTGGGGGGTACAGTGCAGGGGAAAGAATAGTAGACATAATAGCAACAGACATACAAACTAA
AGAATTACAAAAACAAATTACAAAAATTCAAAATTTTCGGGTTTATTACAGGGACAGCAGAAATTCACTT
TGAATTCAACATATCCTGGTGTGGAGTAGGGGACGCTGCTCTGACAGAGGCTCGGGGGCCTGAGCTGGCT
CTGTGAGCTGGGGAGGAGGCAGACAGCCAGGCCTTGTCTGCAAGCAGACCTGGCAGCATTGGGCTGGCCG
CCCCCCAGGGCCTCCTCTTCATGCCCAGTGAATGACTCACCTTGGCACAGACACAATGTTCGGGGTGGGC
ACAGTGCCTGCTTCCCGCCGCACCCCAGCCCCCCTCAAATGCCTTCCGAGAAGCCCATTGAGCAGGGGGC
TTGCATTGCACCCCAGCCTGACAGCCTGGCATCTTGGGATAAAAGCAGCACAGCCCCCTAGGGGCTGCCC
TTGCTGTGTGGCGCCACCGGCGGTGGAGAACAAGGCTCTATTCAGCCTGTGCCCAGGAAAGGGGATCAGG
GGATGCCCAGGCATGGACAGTGGGTGGCAGGGGGGGAGAGGAGGGCTGTCTGCTTCCCAGAAGTCCAAGG
ACACAAATGGGTGAGGGGAGAGCTCTCCCCATAGCTGGGCTGCGGCCCAACCCCACCCCCTCAGGCTATG
CCAGGGGGTGTTGCCAGGGGCACCCGGGCATCGCCAGTCTAGCCCACTCCTTCATAAAGCCCTCGCATCC
CAGGAGCGAGCAGAGCCAGAGCAGGTTGGAGAGGAGACGCATCACCTCCGCTGCTCGCACCGGTGCCACC
ATGTACAACATGATGGAGACGGAGCTGAAGCCGCCGGGCCCGCAGCAAACTTCGGGGGGCGGCGGCGGCA
ACTCCACCGCGGCGGCGGCCGGCGGCAACCAGAAAAACAGCCCGGACCGCGTCAAGCGGCCCATGAATGC
CTTCATGGTGTGGTCCCGCGGGCAGCGGCGCAAGATGGCCCAGGAGAACCCCAAGATGCACAACTCGGAG
ATCAGCAAGCGCCTGGGCGCCGAGTGGAAACTTTTGTCGGAGACGGAGAAGCGGCCGTTCATCGACGAGG
CTAAGCGGCTGCGAGCGCTGCACATGAAGGAGCACCCGGATTATAAATACCGGCCCCGGCGGAAAACCAA
GACGCTCATGAAGAAGGATAAGTACACGCTGCCCGGCGGGCTGCTGGCCCCCGGCGGCAATAGCATGGCG
AGCGGGGTCGGGGTGGGCGCCGGCCTGGGCGCGGGCGTGAACCAGCGCATGGACAGTTACGCGCACATGA
ACGGCTGGAGCAACGGCAGCTACAGCATGATGCAGGACCAGCTGGGCTACCCGCAGCACCCGGGCCTCAA
TGCGCACGGCGCAGCGCAGATGCAGCCCATGCACCGCTACGACGTGAGCGCCCTGCAGTACAACTCCATG
ACCAGCTCGCAGACCTACATGAACGGCTCGCCCACCTACAGCATGTCCTACTCGCAGCAGGGCACCCCTG
GCATGGCTCTT
Features (pLannotate 1.2.2; 30 found; start..end, strand, type, name):
    277..828     +  misc_feature   IRES: internal ribosome entry site (IRES) of the encephalomyocarditis virus (EMCV)
    831..1550    +  CDS            EGFP: the original enhanced GFP (Yang et al., 1996) mammalian codon-optimized
   1574..2162    +  misc_feature   WPRE: woodchuck hepatitis virus posttranscriptional regulatory element
   2087..2674    +  CDS            nef: NEF_HV112 - Experimental evidence at protein level: Swiss-Prot protein existence level 1. Extracellular Nef protein targets CD4(+) T-lymphocytes for apoptosis by interacting with CXCR4 surface receptors. From Human immunodeficiency virus type 1 group M subtype B (isolate PCV12) (HIV-1).
   2681..2861    +  LTR            5' LTR (truncated): truncated 5' long terminal repeat (LTR) from HIV-1
   2893..3117    +  polyA_signal   bGH poly(A) signal: bovine growth hormone polyadenylation signal
   3121..3142    +  promoter       SV40 promoter (fragment): SV40 enhancer and early promoter
   3163..3591    +  rep_origin     f1 ori (sequence partly withheld): f1 bacteriophage origin of replication; arrow indicates direction of (+) strand synthesis
   3605..3934    +  promoter       SV40 promoter: SV40 enhancer and early promoter
   3982..4029    +  promoter       EM7 promoter: synthetic bacterial promoter&nbsp
   4048..4422    +  CDS            BleoR: antibiotic-binding protein; Sh ble from Streptoalloteichus hindustanus; confers resistance to bleomycin, phleomycin, and Zeocin™
   4432..4557    +  CDS            ble (fragment): BLE_KLEPN - Experimental evidence at protein level: Swiss-Prot protein existence level 1. Binding protein with a strong affinity to the bleomycin family of antibiotics. Binds to CL990; an antimitotic-antibiotic compound. From Klebsiella pneumoniae.
   4552..4673    +  polyA_signal   SV40 poly(A) signal: SV40 polyadenylation signal
   4744..4766    -  protein_bind   lac operator (fragment): The lac repressor binds to the lac operator to inhibit transcription in E. coli. This inhibition can be relieved by adding lactose or isopropyl-β-D-thiogalactopyranoside (IPTG). lac repressor encoded by lacI
   4770..4800    -  promoter       lac promoter: promoter for the E. coli lac operon
   4815..4836    -  protein_bind   CAP binding site: CAP binding activates transcription in the presence of cAMP. E. coli catabolite activator protein
   4849..4941    -  CDS            lacI (fragment): lac repressor; lacI; The lac repressor binds to the lac operator to inhibit transcription in E. coli. This inhibition can be relieved by adding lactose or isopropyl-β-D-thiogalactopyranoside (IPTG).
   5124..5712    -  rep_origin     ori: high-copy-number ColE1/pMB1/pBR322/pUC origin of replication
   5883..6743    -  CDS            AmpR: β-lactamase; bla; confers resistance to ampicillin, carbenicillin, and related antibiotics
   6744..6848    -  promoter       AmpR promoter: bla
   6907..6959    -  misc_feature   bom (fragment): basis of mobility region from pBR322
   7114..7493    +  enhancer       CMV enhancer: human cytomegalovirus immediate early enhancer
   7494..7693    +  promoter       CMV promoter: human cytomegalovirus (CMV) immediate early promoter
   7711..7891    +  LTR            5' LTR (truncated): truncated 5' long terminal repeat (LTR) from HIV-1
   7938..8063    +  misc_feature   HIV-1 Ψ: packaging signal of human immunodeficiency virus type 1
   8047..8410    +  CDS            HIV-1 gag (fragment): gag protein from human immunodeficiency virus 1; gag
   8556..8789    +  misc_feature   RRE: The Rev response element (RRE) of HIV-1 allows for Rev-dependent mRNA export from the nucleus to the cytoplasm.
   9166..9266    +  CDS            Rev (fragment): human immunodeficiency virus 1 (HIV-1) Rev protein; rev; enhances nuclear export of unspliced and incompletely spliced viral mRNAs
   9292..9409    +  misc_feature   cPPT/CTS: central polypurine tract and central termination sequence of HIV-1
  10143..240     +  CDS            SOX2 (across the origin): SOX2_HUMAN - Experimental evidence at protein level: Swiss-Prot protein existence level 1. Transcription factor that forms a trimeric complex with OCT4 on DNA and controls the expression of a number of genes involved in embryonic development such as YES1, FGF4, UTF1 and ZFP206 (By similarity). Binds to the proximal enhancer region of NANOG (By similarity). Critical for early embryogenesis and for embryonic stem cell pluripotency (PubMed:18035408). Downstream SRRT target that mediates the promotion of neural stem cell self-renewal (By similarity). Keeps neural cells undifferentiated by countera
