[The description below was written by a language model from this plasmid's Addgene catalogue record and pLannotate feature annotations shown in this document.]
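Description:
LV-hGFAP-SOX2-IRES-GFP is an HIV-1-based lentiviral transfer plasmid built on the CS-CDF-CG-PRE backbone for mammalian expression of human SOX2 together with a GFP reporter. In bacteria it is maintained through a high-copy ColE1/pUC-type origin and selected with ampicillin via the β-lactamase gene. The backbone also carries an f1 origin and an SV40/EM7-driven bleomycin/Zeocin resistance cassette that lies outside the viral genome. Viral genomic RNA is transcribed from a CMV enhancer/promoter fused to a truncated 5′ LTR, so production does not depend on Tat. This is followed by the Ψ packaging signal with a gag fragment, the Rev response element for nuclear export of the unspliced genome, and the cPPT/CTS element, which aids nuclear import in non-dividing cells. The 3′ end has a truncated LTR followed by a bGH polyadenylation signal. The nef and Rev hits in the annotation are residual HIV-1 sequence rather than intended payload.

The expression cassette sits between cPPT and the 3′ LTR. According to the catalogue entry it is driven by the human GFAP ABC1D promoter, a compact astrocyte-selective promoter. The automated feature table does not annotate this element, but an unannotated stretch between the cPPT and the SOX2 coding sequence is where it would be expected. The SOX2 open reading frame is followed by an EMCV IRES and EGFP, so one bicistronic transcript yields both proteins and fluorescence marks transduced, promoter-active cells. A WPRE downstream enhances transcript stability and expression. The depositor notes that the plasmid itself is unpublished but derives from work on in vivo reprogramming of astrocytes to neuroblasts in the adult brain, which suggests use for astrocyte-targeted SOX2 delivery.
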