Addgene plasmid #183909: LV-hGFAP-SOX2-IRES-GFP
Purpose: Expression of human SOX2 and GFP under the human GFAP ABC1D promoter
Depositing lab: Chun-Li Zhang. Depositing organization: University of Texas Southwestern Medical Center.
Backbone
  Vector backbone: CS-CDF-CG-PRE
  Vector type: Mammalian Expression, Lentiviral
Growth in bacteria
  Bacterial resistance: Ampicillin, 100 μg/mL
  Growth temperature: 30°C
  Growth strain: NEB Stable
  Copy number: High Copy
Gene/Insert
  Gene/Insert name: SOX2
  Species: H. sapiens (human)
  Entrez Gene: GFAP (a.k.a. ALXDRD); SOX2 (a.k.a. ANOP3, MCOPS3)
  Cloning method: Restriction Enzyme; 5′ cloning site Unknown (unknown if destroyed); 3′ cloning site Unknown (unknown if destroyed)
Terms and licenses: Academic/Nonprofit Terms; Industry Terms: Not Available to Industry
Depositor comments: Not published but this plasmid was based on the following publication: In vivo reprogramming of astrocytes to neuroblasts in the adult brain. Niu W, Zang T, Zou Y, Fang S, Smith DK, Bachoo R, Zhang CL. Nat Cell Biol. 2013 Oct;15(10):1164-75. doi: 10.1038/ncb2843. Epub 2013 Sep 22. https://pubmed.ncbi.nlm.nih.gov/24056302/
How to cite: LV-hGFAP-SOX2-IRES-GFP was a gift from Chun-Li Zhang (Addgene plasmid # 183909 ; http://n2t.net/addgene:183909 ; RRID:Addgene_183909)
